>Addgene plasmid #226899 | pAM255 | addgene full sequence | sequence record 451047 | Addgene NGS Result
AATTCTCATGTTAGTCATGCCCCGCGCCCACCGGAAGGAGCTGACTGGGTTGAAGGCTCTCAAGGGCATC
GGTCGAGATCCCGGTGCCTAATGAGTGAGCTAACTTACATTAATTGCGTTGCGCTCACTGCCCGCTTTCC
AGTCGGGAAACCTGTCGTGCCAGCTGCATTAATGAATCGGCCAACGCGCGGGGAGAGGCGGTTTGCGTAT
TGGGCGCCAGGGTGGTTTTTCTTTTCACCAGTGAGACGGGCAACAGCTGATTGCCCTTCACCGCCTGGCC
CTGAGAGAGTTGCAGCAAGCGGTCCACGCTGGTTTGCCCCAGCAGGCGAAAATCCTGTTTGATGGTGGTT
AACGGCGGGATATAACATGAGCTGTCTTCGGTATCGTCGTATCCCACTACCGAGATGTCCGCACCAACGC
GCAGCCCGGACTCGGTAATGGCGCGCATTGCGCCCAGCGCCATCTGATCGTTGGCAACCAGCATCGCAGT
GGGAACGATGCCCTCATTCAGCATTTGCATGGTTTGTTGAAAACCGGACATGGCACTCCAGTCGCCTTCC
CGTTCCGCTATCGGCTGAATTTGATTGCGAGTGAGATATTTATGCCAGCCAGCCAGACGCAGACGCGCCG
AGACAGAACTTAATGGGCCCGCTAACAGCGCGATTTGCTGGTGACCCAATGCGACCAGATGCTCCACGCC
CAGTCGCGTACCGTCTTCATGGGAGAAAATAATACTGTTGATGGGTGTCTGGTCAGAGACATCAAGAAAT
AACGCCGGAACATTAGTGCAGGCAGCTTCCACAGCAATGGCATCCTGGTCATCCAGCGGATAGTTAATGA
TCAGCCCACTGACGCGTTGCGCGAGAAGATTGTGCACCGCCGCTTTACAGGCTTCGACGCCGCTTCGTTC
TACCATCGACACCACCACGCTGGCACCCAGTTGATCGGCGCGAGATTTAATCGCCGCGACAATTTGCGAC
GGCGCGTGCAGGGCCAGACTGGAGGTGGCAACGCCAATCAGCAACGACTGTTTGCCCGCCAGTTGTTGTG
CCACGCGGTTGGGAATGTAATTCAGCTCCGCCATCGCCGCTTCCACTTTTTCCCGCGTTTTCGCAGAAAC
GTGGCTGGCCTGGTTCACCACGCGGGAAACGGTCTGATAAGAGACACCGGCATACTCTGCGACATCGTAT
AACGTTACTGGTTTCACATTCACCACCCTGAATTGACTCTCTTCCGGGCGCTATCATGCCATACCGCGAA
AGGTTTTGCGCCATTCGATGGTGTCCGGGATCTCGACGCTCTCCCTTATGCGACTCCTGCATTAGGAAAT
TAATACGACTCACTATAGGGGAATTGTGAGCGGATAACAATTCCCCTGTAGAAATAATTTTGTTTAACTT
TAATAAGGAGATATACCATGAGTGCGATTAAGCCAGACATGAAGATCAAACTCCGTATGGAAGGCAACGT
AAACGGGCACCACTTTGTGATCGACGGAGATGGTACAGGCAAGCCTTTTGAGGGAAAACAGAGTATGGAT
CTTGAAGTCAAAGAGGGCGGACCTCTGCCTTTTGCCTTTGATATCCTGACCACTGCATTCCATTACGGCA
ACAGGGTATTCGCCAAATATCCAGACAACATACAAGACTATTTTAAGCAGTCGTTTCCTAAGGGGTATTC
GTGGGAACGAAGCTTGACTTTCGAAGACGGGGGCATTTGCAACGCCAGAAACGACATAACAATGGAAGGG
GACACTTTCTATAATAAAGTTCGATTTTATGGTACCAACTTTCCCGCCAATGGTCCAGTTATGCAGAAGA
AGACGCTGAAATGGGAGCCCTCCACTGAGAAAATGTATGTGCGTGATGGAGTGCTGACGGGTGATATTGA
GATGGCTTTGTTGCTTGAAGGAAATGCCCATTACCGATGTGACTTCAGAACTACTTACAAAGCTAAGGAG
AAGGGTGTCAAGTTACCAGGCGCCCACTTTGTGGACCACTGCATTGAGATTTTAAGCCATGACAAAGATT
ACAACAAGGTTAAGCTGTATGAGCATGCTGTTGCTCATTCTGGATTGCCTGACAATGCCAGACGAGGGTC
CATGAAAATCGAAGAAGGTAAACTGGTAATCTGGATTAACGGCGATAAAGGCTATAACGGTCTCGCTGAA
GTCGGTAAGAAATTCGAGAAAGATACCGGAATTAAAGTCACCGTTGAGCATCCGGATAAACTGGAAGAGA
AATTCCCACAGGTTGCGGCAACTGGCGATGGCCCTGACATTATCTTCTGGGCACACGACCGCTTTGGTGG
CTACGCTCAATCTGGCCTGTTGGCTGAAATCACCCCGGACAAAGCGTTCCAGGACAAGCTGTATCCGTTT
ACCTGGGATGCCGTACGTTACAACGGCAAGCTGATTGCTTACCCGATCGCTGTTGAAGCGTTATCGCTGA
TTTATAACAAAGATCTGCTGCCGAACCCGCCAAAAACCTGGGAAGAGATCCCGGCGCTGGATAAAGAACT
GAAAGCGAAAGGTAAGAGCGCGCTGATGTTCAACCTGCAAGAACCGTACTTCACCTGGCCGCTGATTGCT
GCTGACGGGGGTTATGCGTTCAAGTATGAAAACGGCAAGTACGACATTAAAGACGTGGGCGTGGATAACG
CTGGCGCGAAAGCGGGTCTGACCTTCCTGGTTGACCTGATTAAAAACAAACACATGAATGCAGACACCGA
TTACTCCATCGCAGAAGCTGCCTTTAATAAAGGCGAAACAGCGATGACCATCAACGGCCCGTGGGCATGG
TCCAACATCGACACCAGCAAAGTGAATTATGGTGTAACGGTACTGCCGACCTTCAAGGGTCAACCATCCA
AACCGTTCGTTGGCGTGCTGAGCGCAGGTATTAACGCCGCCAGTCCGAACAAAGAGCTGGCAAAAGAGTT
CCTCGAAAACTATCTGCTGACTGATGAAGGTCTGGAAGCGGTTAATAAAGACAAACCGCTGGGTGCCGTA
GCGCTGAAGTCTTACGAGGAAGAGTTGGCGAAAGATCCACGTATTGCCGCCACTATGGAAAACGCCCAGA
AAGGTGAAATCATGCCGAACATCCCGCAGATGTCCGCTTTCTGGTATGCCGTGCGTACTGCGGTGATCAA
CGCCGCCAGCGGTCGTCAGACTGTCGATGAAGCCCTGAAAGACGCGCAGACTAATTCGAGCTCGAACAAC
AACAACAATAACAATAACAACAACCTCGGGATTATGGCTGCAAGTGAGATAATGAACAATCTGCCTATGC
ATTCCCTCGATTCTTCTCTAAGGGATTTACTTAACGATGACTTATTCATTGAAAGTGATGAATCGACCAA
GTCGGTAAATGATCAGAGGAGTGAAGTATTTCAAGAATGTGTGAACCTTTTCATAAAAAGAGATATCAAG
GATTGCCTAGAAAAAATGTCTGAGGTTGGATTTATTGATATTACCGTTTTCAAGTCCAACCCTATGATAT
TAGATTTATTTGTCAGCGCCTGTGATATTATGCCCAGCTTTACCAAATTAGGTTTAACACTGCAGAGTGA
GATTTTGAATATTTTCACGTTAGATACCCCTCAATGTATTGAGACAAGAAAAATTATTCTCGGTGACCTC
AGTAAACTTTTGGTCATCAATAAATTCTTTCGATGCTGTATCAAGGTTATTCAGTTTAACTTAACTGATC
ACACCGAACAAGAAGAAAAAACTCTGGAGCTTGAATCCATAATGAGTGATTTCATTTTCGTATACATAAC
GAAAATGAGGACAACTATAGATGTAGTTGGCTTACAAGAATTAATCGAGATATTCATCTTTCAGGTGAAG
GTAAAACTGCATCATAAAAAACCCTCACCGAATATGTATTGGGCGCTTTGCAAAACATTACCTAAGTTAT
CTCCAACCCTAAAGGGCCTTTACTTATCTAAAGATGTTTCCATAGAGGATGCTATTCTGAACTCAATAGA
TAATAAAATACAAAAAGATAAGGCGAAGTCTAAAGGTAAACAAAGAGGAGTGAAACAGAAAATACACCAT
TTTCACGAGCCTATGTTACACAATAGTAGTGAAGAACAGGTTAAGGTTGAGGATGCGTTTAATCAACGCA
CCTCTACTGATAGTAGACTCCAGAGTACTGGAACGGCGCCCCGTAAAAAACTGGAAGTCCTGTTCCAAGG
TCCGGGCAGCAGCGATTATAAGGATGACGATGACAAGCATCACCATCATCACCACTGATTAATTAACCTA
GGCTGCTGCCACCGCTGAGCAATAACTAGCATAACCCCTTGGGGCCTCTAAACGGGTCTTGAGGGGTTTT
TTGCTGAAACCTCAGGCATTTGAGAAGCACACGGTCACACTGCTTCCGGTAGTCAATAAACCGGTAAACC
AGCAATAGACATAAGCGGCTATTTAACGACCCTGCCCTGAACCGACGACCGGGTCGAATTTGCTTTCGAA
TTTCTGCCATTCATCCGCTTATTATCACTTATTCAGGCGTAGCAACCAGGCGTTTAAGGGCACCAATAAC
TGCCTTAAAAAAATTACGCCCCGCCCTGCCACTCATCGCAGTACTGTTGTAATTCATTAAGCATTCTGCC
GACATGGAAGCCATCACAAACGGCATGATGAACCTGAATCGCCAGCGGCATCAGCACCTTGTCGCCTTGC
GTATAATATTTGCCCATAGTGAAAACGGGGGCGAAGAAGTTGTCCATATTGGCCACGTTTAAATCAAAAC
TGGTGAAACTCACCCAGGGATTGGCTGAGACGAAAAACATATTCTCAATAAACCCTTTAGGGAAATAGGC
CAGGTTTTCACCGTAACACGCCACATCTTGCGAATATATGTGTAGAAACTGCCGGAAATCGTCGTGGTAT
TCACTCCAGAGCGATGAAAACGTTTCAGTTTGCTCATGGAAAACGGTGTAACAAGGGTGAACACTATCCC
ATATCACCAGCTCACCGTCTTTCATTGCCATACGGAACTCCGGATGAGCATTCATCAGGCGGGCAAGAAT
GTGAATAAAGGCCGGATAAAACTTGTGCTTATTTTTCTTTACGGTCTTTAAAAAGGCCGTAATATCCAGC
TGAACGGTCTGGTTATAGGTACATTGAGCAACTGACTGAAATGCCTCAAAATGTTCTTTACGATGCCATT
GGGATATATCAACGGTGGTATATCCAGTGATTTTTTTCTCCATTTTAGCTTCCTTAGCTCCTGAAAATCT
CGATAACTCAAAAAATACGCCCGGTAGTGATCTTATTTCATTATGGTGAAAGTTGGAACCTCTTACGTGC
CGATCAACGTCTCATTTTCGCCAAAAGTTGGCCCAGGGCTTCCCGGTATCAACAGGGACACCAGGATTTA
TTTATTCTGCGAAGTGATCTTCCGTCACAGGTATTTATTCGGCGCAAAGTGCGTCGGGTGATGCTGCCAA
CTTACTGATTTAGTGTATGATGGTGTTTTTGAGGTGCTCCAGTGGCTTCTGTTTCTATCAGCTGTCCCTC
CTGTTCAGCTACTGACGGGGTGGTGCGTAACGGCAAAAGCACCGCCGGACATCAGCGCTAGCGGAGTGTA
TACTGGCTTACTATGTTGGCACTGATGAGGGTGTCAGTGAAGTGCTTCATGTGGCAGGAGAAAAAAGGCT
GCACCGGTGCGTCAGCAGAATATGTGATACAGGATATATTCCGCTTCCTCGCTCACTGACTCGCTACGCT
CGGTCGTTCGACTGCGGCGAGCGGAAATGGCTTACGAACGGGGCGGAGATTTCCTGGAAGATGCCAGGAA
GATACTTAACAGGGAAGTGAGAGGGCCGCGGCAAAGCCGTTTTTCCATAGGCTCCGCCCCCCTGACAAGC
ATCACGAAATCTGACGCTCAAATCAGTGGTGGCGAAACCCGACAGGACTATAAAGATACCAGGCGTTTCC
CCCTGGCGGCTCCCTCGTGCGCTCTCCTGTTCCTGCCTTTCGGTTTACCGGTGTCATTCCGCTGTTATGG
CCGCGTTTGTCTCATTCCACGCCTGACACTCAGTTCCGGGTAGGCAGTTCGCTCCAAGCTGGACTGTATG
CACGAACCCCCCGTTCAGTCCGACCGCTGCGCCTTATCCGGTAACTATCGTCTTGAGTCCAACCCGGAAA
GACATGCAAAAGCACCACTGGCAGCAGCCACTGGTAATTGATTTAGAGGAGTTAGTCTTGAAGTCATGCG
CCGGTTAAGGCTAAACTGAAAGGACAAGTTTTGGTGACTGCGCTCCTCCAAGCCAGTTACCTCGGTTCAA
AGAGTTGGTAGCTCAGAGAACCTTCGAAAAACCGCCCTGCAAGGCGGTTTTTTCGTTTTCAGAGCAAGAG
ATTACGCGCAGACCAAAACGATCTCAAGAAGATCATCTTATTAATCAGATAAAATATTTCTAGATTTCAG
TGCAATTTATCTCTTCAAATGTAGCACCTGAAGTCAGCCCCATACGATATAAGTTGT
Features (pLannotate 1.2.2; 19 found; start..end, strand, type, name):
     12..76      -  CDS            TcR (fragment): tetracycline efflux protein; tet; confers resistance to tetracycline
     91..112     -  protein_bind   CAP binding site: CAP binding activates transcription in the presence of cAMP. E. coli catabolite activator protein
    125..1207    -  CDS            lacI: lac repressor; lacI; The lac repressor binds to the lac operator to inhibit transcription in E. coli. This inhibition can be relieved by adding lactose or isopropyl-β-D-thiogalactopyranoside (IPTG).
   1208..1285    -  promoter       lacI promoter: lacI
   1293..1328    -  CDS            TcR (fragment): tetracycline efflux protein; tet; confers resistance to tetracycline
   1331..1349    +  promoter       T7 promoter: promoter for bacteriophage T7 RNA polymerase
   1350..1374    +  protein_bind   lac operator: The lac repressor binds to the lac operator to inhibit transcription in E. coli. This inhibition can be relieved by adding lactose or isopropyl-β-D-thiogalactopyranoside (IPTG). lac repressor encoded by lacI
   1389..1411    +  RBS            RBS: efficient ribosome binding site from bacteriophage T7 gene 10 (Olins and Rangwala, 1989)
   1418..2095    +  CDS            mEos3.2: mEos3.2 is a photoconvertible green/yellow fluorescent protein published in 2012, derived from Lobophyllia hemprichii. It is reported to be a rapidly-maturing monomer with moderate acid sensitivity.
   2102..3202    +  CDS            MBP: maltose binding protein from E. coli; malE (mutated); This version of the gene does not encode a signal sequence, so MBP will remain in the cytosol.
   3254..4180    +  CDS            PEX15 (fragment): PEX15_YEAST - Also known as PAS21. Experimental evidence at protein level: Swiss-Prot protein existence level 1. Essential for the biogenesis of peroxisomes. Has a role in anchoring PEX6 onto the peroxisomal membrane. From Saccharomyces cerevisiae (strain ATCC 204508 / S288c) (Baker's yeast).
   4220..4237    +  CDS            3xFLAG (fragment): three tandem FLAG® epitope tags, followed by an enterokinase cleavage site
   4271..4288    +  CDS            SET1 (fragment): solubility-enhancement tag derived from T7 phage gene 10B
   4296..4343    +  terminator     T7 terminator: transcription terminator for bacteriophage T7 RNA polymerase
   4567..5223    -  CDS            cat: CAT_ECOLX - Experimental evidence at protein level: Swiss-Prot protein existence level 1. This enzyme is an effector of chloramphenicol resistance in bacteria. From Escherichia coli. This protein is used as a marker in many commonly used cloning vectors, such as pACYC184.
   5224..5326    -  promoter       cat promoter: promoter of the E. coli cat gene encoding chloramphenicol acetyltransferase
   5447..5590    +  mobile_element IS1 (fragment): prokaryotic transposable element IS1
   5709..5764    -  rep_origin     RSF ori (fragment): Plasmids containing the RSF 1030 origin of replication can be propagated in E. coli cells that contain additional plasmids with compatible origins.
   5852..6397    -  rep_origin     p15A ori: Plasmids containing the medium-copy-number p15A origin of replication can be propagated in E. coli cells that contain a second plasmid with the ColE1 origin.
