[The description below was written by a language model from this plasmid's Addgene catalogue record and pLannotate feature annotations shown in this document.]
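Description:
pAM255 is a bacterial expression plasmid built on the pACYCDuet backbone for T7-driven production of a multi-domain fusion protein in E. coli. It replicates from the p15A origin, which is compatible with ColE1-type plasmids. The feature annotation describes p15A as medium copy, although the catalogue entry lists the plasmid as high copy. Selection is by chloramphenicol, through the cat gene and its native promoter. The backbone also carries lacI under its own promoter. The short TcR, IS1 and RSF ori matches in the feature table are small fragments, most likely backbone remnants or partial homology hits rather than functional elements.

The expression cassette consists of a T7 promoter with an adjacent lac operator, a phage T7 gene 10 ribosome binding site, a single open reading frame and a T7 terminator. Transcription therefore requires a host that supplies T7 RNA polymerase and is inducible with IPTG. The encoded protein begins with the photoconvertible green-to-red fluorescent protein mEos3.2, joined by a GS linker to cytosolic maltose binding protein that lacks its signal sequence. A 10-asparagine linker follows, then residues 1–309 of Saccharomyces cerevisiae Pex15, a peroxisomal membrane protein that anchors Pex6. The C-terminus carries a PreScission protease site, a GSS linker, a FLAG epitope and a 6xHis tag. The annotated "3xFLAG" fragment corresponds to the single FLAG tag, and the "SET1" fragment may be an incidental match near the His-tag region.

The associated publication characterises the AAA+ ATPase Msp1 as a processive translocase and unfoldase. This suggests the purified fusion serves as a model substrate, with Pex15 as the recognised portion and the folded MBP and mEos3.2 domains as reporters of unfolding, though the record does not state this use explicitly.
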