Addgene plasmid #226899: pAM255
Purpose: mEOS3.2-GS-MBP-10xN-Pex15(1-309)-PSP-GSS-FLAG-6xHis
Depositing lab: Andreas Martin. Depositing organization: University of California, Berkeley. Publication: The AAA+ ATPase Msp1 is a processive protein translocase with robust unfoldase activity. Castanzo DT, LaFrance B, Martin A. Proc Natl Acad Sci U S A. 2020 Jun 30;117(26):14970-14977. doi: 10.1073/pnas.1920109117. Epub 2020 Jun 15. PubMed 32541053.
Backbone
  Vector backbone: pACYCDuet
  Vector type: Bacterial Expression
Growth in bacteria
  Bacterial resistance: Chloramphenicol, 25 μg/mL
  Growth temperature: 37°C
  Growth strain: DH5alpha
  Copy number: High Copy
Gene/Insert
  Gene/Insert name: mEOS3.2
  Promoter: T7
  Tag / fusion protein: mEOS3.2-GS-MBP-10xN-Pex15(1-309)-Prescission-GSS-FLAG-6xHis (C terminal on insert)
  Cloning method: Unknown
  Sequencing primers: 5′ T7
Terms and licenses: Academic/Nonprofit Terms; Industry Terms: Not Available to Industry
How to cite: pAM255 was a gift from Andreas Martin (Addgene plasmid # 226899 ; http://n2t.net/addgene:226899 ; RRID:Addgene_226899)
